>Addgene plasmid #15216 | pEGFP hsp70 K71E | addgene full sequence | sequence record 223356 | Addgene NGS Result
CGTTACATAACTTACGGTAAATGGCCCGCCTGGCTGACCGCCCAACGACCCCCGCCCATTGACGTCAATA
ATGACGTATGTTCCCATAGTAACGCCAATAGGGACTTTCCATTGACGTCAATGGGTGGAGTATTTACGGT
AAACTGCCCACTTGGCAGTACATCAAGTGTATCATATGCCAAGTACGCCCCCTATTGACGTCAATGACGG
TAAATGGCCCGCCTGGCATTATGCCCAGTACATGACCTTATGGGACTTTCCTACTTGGCAGTACATCTAC
GTATTAGTCATCGCTATTACCATGGTGATGCGGTTTTGGCAGTACATCAATGGGCGTGGATAGCGGTTTG
ACTCACGGGGATTTCCAAGTCTCCACCCCATTGACGTCAATGGGAGTTTGTTTTGGCACCAAAATCAACG
GGACTTTCCAAAATGTCGTAACAACTCCGCCCCATTGACGCAAATGGGCGGTAGGCGTGTACGGTGGGAG
GTCTATATAAGCAGAGCTGGTTTAGTGAACCGTCAGATCCGCTAGCGCTACCGGTCGCCACCATGGTGAG
CAAGGGCGAGGAGCTGTTCACCGGGGTGGTGCCCATCCTGGTCGAGCTGGACGGCGACGTAAACGGCCAC
AAGTTCAGCGTGTCCGGCGAGGGCGAGGGCGATGCCACCTACGGCAAGCTGACCCTGAAGTTCATCTGCA
CCACCGGCAAGCTGCCCGTGCCCTGGCCCACCCTCGTGACCACCCTGACCTACGGCGTGCAGTGCTTCAG
CCGCTACCCCGACCACATGAAGCAGCACGACTTCTTCAAGTCCGCCATGCCCGAAGGCTACGTCCAGGAG
CGCACCATCTTCTTCAAGGACGACGGCAACTACAAGACCCGCGCCGAGGTGAAGTTCGAGGGCGACACCC
TGGTGAACCGCATCGAGCTGAAGGGCATCGACTTCAAGGAGGACGGCAACATCCTGGGGCACAAGCTGGA
GTACAACTACAACAGCCACAACGTCTATATCATGGCCGACAAGCAGAAGAACGGCATCAAGGTGAACTTC
AAGATCCGCCACAACATCGAGGACGGCAGCGTGCAGCTCGCCGACCACTACCAGCAGAACACCCCCATCG
GCGACGGCCCCGTGCTGCTGCCCGACAACCACTACCTGAGCACCCAGTCCGCCCTGAGCAAAGACCCCAA
CGAGAAGCGCGATCACATGGTCCTGCTGGAGTTCGTGACCGCCGCCGGGATCACTCTCGGCATGGACGAG
CTGTACAAGTTGGCCAAAGCCGCGGCAGTCGGCATCGACCTGGGCACCACCTACTCCTGCGTGGGGGTGT
TCCAACACGGCAAGGTGGAGATCATCGCCAACGACCAGGGCAACCGCACCACCCCCAGCTACGTGGCCTT
CACGGACACCGAGCGGCTCATCGGGGATGCGGCCAAGAACCAGGTGGCGCTGAACCCGCAGAACACCGTG
TTTGACGCGGAGCGCCTGATCGGCCGTAAGTTCGGCGACCCGGTGGTGCAGTCGGACATGAAGCACTGGC
CTTTCCAGGTGATCAACGACGGAGACAAGCCCAAGGTGCAGGTGAGCTACAAGGGGGAGACCAAGGCATT
CTACCCCGAGGAGATCTCGTCCATGGTGCTGACCAAGATGAAGGAGATCGCCGAGGCGTACCTGGGCTAC
CCGGTGACCAACGCGGTGATCACCGTGCCGGCCTACTTCAACGACTCGCAGCGCCAGGCCACCAAGGATG
CGGGTGTGATCGCGGGGCTCAACGTGCTGCGGATCATCAACGAGCCCACGGCCGCCGCCATCGCCTACGG
CCTGGACAGAACGGGCAAGGGGGAGCGCAACGTGCTCATCTTTGACCTGGGCGGGGGCACCTTCGACGTG
TCCATCCTGACGATCGACGACGGCATCTTCGAGGTGAAGGCCACGGCCGGGGACACCCACCTGGGTGGGG
AGGACTTTGACAACAGGCTGGTGAACCACTTCGTGGAGGAGTTCAAGAGAAAACACAAGAAGGACATCAG
CCAGAACAAGCGAGCCGTGAGGCGGCTGCGCACCGCCTGCGAGAGGGCCAAGAGGACCCTGTCGTCCAGC
ACCCAGGCCAGCCTGGAGATCGACTCCCTGTTTGAGGGCATCGACTTCTACACGTCCATCACCAGGGCGA
GGTTCGAGGAGCTGTGCTCCGACCTGTTCCGAAGCACCCTGGAGCCCGTGGAGAAGGCTCTGCGCGACGC
CAAGCTGGACAAGGCCCAGATTCACGACCTGGTCCTGGTCGGGGGCTCCACCCGCATCCCCAAGGTGCAG
AAGCTGCTGCAGGACTTCTTCAACGGGCGCGACCTGAACAAGAGCATCAACCCCGACGAGGCTGTGGCCT
ACGGGGCGGCGGTGCAGGCGGCCATCCTGATGGGGGACAAGTCCGAGAACGTGCAGGACCTGCTGCTGCT
GGACGTGGCTCCCCTGTCGCTGGGGCTGGAGACGGCCGGAGGCGTGATGACTGCCCTGATCAAGCGCAAC
TCCACCATCCCCACCAAGCAGACGCAGATCTTCACCACCTACTCCGACAACCAACCCGGGGTGCTGATCC
AGGTGTACGAGGGCGAGAGGGCCATGACGAAAGACAACAATCTGTTGGGGCGCTTCGAGCTGAGCGGCAT
CCCTCCGGCCCCCAGGGGCGTGCCCCAGATCGAGGTGACCTTCGACATCGATGCCAACGGCATCCTGAAC
GTCACGGCCACGGACAAGAGCACCGGCAAGGCCAACAAGATCACCATCACCAACGACAAGGGCCGCCTGA
GCAAGGAGGAGATCGAGCGCATGGTGCAGGAGGCGGAGAAGTACAAAGCGGAGGACGAGGTGCAGCGCGA
GAGGGTGTCAGCCAAGAACGCCCTGGAGTCCTACGCCTTCAACATGAAGAGCGCCGTGGAGGATGAGGGG
CTCAAGGGCAAGATCAGCGAGGCCGACAAGAAGAAGGTGCTGGACAAGTGTCAAGAGGTCATCTCGTGGC
TGGACGCCAACACCTTGGCCGAGAAGGACGAGTTTGAGCACAAGAGGAAGGAGCTGGAGCAGGTGTGTAA
CCCCATCATCAGCGGACTGTACCAGGGTGCCGGTGGTCCCGGGCCTGGGGGCTTCGGGGCTCAGGGTCCC
AAGGGAGGGTCTGGGTCAGGCCCCACCATTGAGGAGGTAGATTAGGGGCCTTTCCAAGATTGCTGTTTTT
GTTTTGGAGCTTCAAGACTTTGCATTTCCTAGTATTTCTGTTTGTCAGTTCTCAATTTCCTGTGTTTGCA
ATGTTGAAATTTTTTGGTGAAGTCGGATCCACCGGATCTAGATAACTGATCATAATCAGCCATACCACAT
TTGTAGAGGTTTTACTTGCTTTAAAAAACCTCCCACACCTCCCCCTGAACCTGAAACATAAAATGAATGC
AATTGTTGTTGTTAACTTGTTTATTGCAGCTTATAATGGTTACAAATAAAGCAATAGCATCACAAATTTC
ACAAATAAAGCATTTTTTTCACTGCATTCTAGTTGTGGTTTGTCCAAACTCATCAATGTATCTTAACGCG
TAAATTGTAAGCGTTAATATTTTGTTAAAATTCGCGTTAAATTTTTGTTAAATCAGCTCATTTTTTAACC
AATAGGCCGAAATCGGCAAAATCCCTTATAAATCAAAAGAATAGACCGAGATAGGGT
[37 nt withheld, positions 3698-3734]
AAAGAACGTGGACTCCAACGTCAAAGG
[49 nt withheld, positions 3762-3810]
T
[91 nt withheld, positions 3812-3902]
G
[124 nt withheld, positions 3904-4027]
CAGGTGGCACTTTTCGGGGAAATGTGCGCGGAACCCCTATTTGTTTATTTTTCTAAATACATTCAAATAT
GTATCCGCTCATGAGACAATAACCCTGATAAATGCTTCAATAATATTGAAAAAGGAAGAGTCCTGAGGCG
GAAAGAACCAGCTGTGGAATGTGTGTCAGTTAGGGTGTGGAAAGTCCCCAGGCTCCCCAGCAGGCAGAAG
TATGCAAAGCATGCATCTCAATTAGTCAGCAACCAGGTGTGGAAAGTCCCCAGGCTCCCCAGCAGGCAGA
AGTATGCAAAGCATGCATCTCAATTAGTCAGCAACCATAGTCCCGCCCCTAACTCCGCCCATCCCGCCCC
TAACTCCGCCCAGTTCCGCCCATTCTCCGCCCCATGGCTGACTAATTTTTTTTATTTATGCAGAGGCCGA
GGCCGCCTCGGCCTCTGAGCTATTCCAGAAGTAGTGAGGAGGCTTTTTTGGAGGCCTAGGCTTTTGCAAA
GATCGATCAAGAGACAGGATGAGGATCGTTTCGCATGATTGAACAAGATGGATTGCACGCAGGTTCTCCG
GCCGCTTGGGTGGAGAGGCTATTCGGCTATGACTGGGCACAACAGACAATCGGCTGCTCTGATGCCGCCG
TGTTCCGGCTGTCAGCGCAGGGGCGCCCGGTTCTTTTTGTCAAGACCGACCTGTCCGGTGCCCTGAATGA
ACTGCAAGACGAGGCAGCGCGGCTATCGTGGCTGGCCACGACGGGCGTTCCTTGCGCAGCTGTGCTCGAC
GTTGTCACTGAAGCGGGAAGGGACTGGCTGCTATTGGGCGAAGTGCCGGGGCAGGATCTCCTGTCATCTC
ACCTTGCTCCTGCCGAGAAAGTATCCATCATGGCTGATGCAATGCGGCGGCTGCATACGCTTGATCCGGC
TACCTGCCCATTCGACCACCAAGCGAAACATCGCATCGAGCGAGCACGTACTCGGATGGAAGCCGGTCTT
GTCGATCAGGATGATCTGGACGAAGAGCATCAGGGGCTCGCGCCAGCCGAACTGTTCGCCAGGCTCAAGG
CGAGCATGCCCGACGGCGAGGATCTCGTCGTGACCCATGGCGATGCCTGCTTGCCGAATATCATGGTGGA
AAATGGCCGCTTTTCTGGATTCATCGACTGTGGCCGGCTGGGTGTGGCGGACCGCTATCAGGACATAGCG
TTGGCTACCCGTGATATTGCTGAAGAGCTTGGCGGCGAATGGGCTGACCGCTTCCTCGTGCTTTACGGTA
TCGCCGCTCCCGATTCGCAGCGCATCGCCTTCTATCGCCTTCTTGACGAGTTCTTCTGAGCGGGACTCTG
GGGTTCGAAATGACCGACCAAGCGACGCCCAACCTGCCATCACGAGATTTCGATTCCACCGCCGCCTTCT
ATGAAAGGTTGGGCTTCGGAATCGTTTTCCGGGACGCCGGCTGGATGATCCTCCAGCGCGGGGATCTCAT
GCTGGAGTTCTTCGCCCACCCTAGGGGGAGGCTAACTGAAACACGGAAGGAGACAATACCGGAAGGAACC
CGCGCTATGACGGCAATAAAAAGACAGAATAAAACGCACGGTGTTGGGTCGTTTGTTCATAAACGCGGGG
TTCGGTCCCAGGGCTGGCACTCTGTCGATACCCCACCGAGACCCCATTGGGGCCAATACGCCCGCGTTTC
TTCCTTTTCCCCACCCCACCCCCCAAGTTCGGGTGAAGGCCCAGGGCTCGCAGCCAACGTCGGGGCGGCA
GGCCCTGCCATAGCCTCAGGTTACTCATATATACTTTAGATTGATTTAAAACTTCATTTTTAATTTAAAA
GGATCTAGGTGAAGATCCTTTTTGATAATCTCATGACCAAAATCCCTTAACGTGAGTTTTCGTTCCACTG
AGCGTCAGACCCCGTAGAAAAGATCAAAGGATCTTCTTGAGATCCTTTTTTTCTGCGCGTAATCTGCTGC
TTGCAAACAAAAAAACCACCGCTACCAGCGGTGGTTTGTTTGCCGGATCAAGAGCTACCAACTCTTTTTC
CGAAGGTAACTGGCTTCAGCAGAGCGCAGATACCAAATACTGTTCTTCTAGTGTAGCCGTAGTTAGGCCA
CCACTTCAAGAACTCTGTAGCACCGCCTACATACCTCGCTCTGCTAATCCTGTTACCAGTGGCTGCTGCC
AGTGGCGATAAGTCGTGTCTTACCGGGTTGGACTCAAGACGATAGTTACCGGATAAGGCGCAGCGGTCGG
GCTGAACGGGGGGTTCGTGCACACAGCCCAGCTTGGAGCGAACGACCTACACCGAACTGAGATACCTACA
GCGTGAGCTATGAGAAAGCGCCACGCTTCCCGAAGGGAGAAAGGCGGACAGGTATCCGGTAAGCGGCAGG
GTCGGAACAGGAGAGCGCACGAGGGAGCTTCCAGGGGGAAACGCCTGGTATCTTTATAGTCCTGTCGGGT
TTCGCCACCTCTGACTTGAGCGTCGATTTTTGTGATGCTCGTCAGGGGGGCGGAGCCTATGGAAAAACGC
CAGCAACGCGGCCTTTTTACGGTTCCTGGCCTTTTGCTGGCCTTTTGCTCACATGTTCTTTCCTGCGTTA
TCCCCTGATTCTGTGGATAACCGTATTACCGCCATGCATTAGTTATTAATAGTAATCAATTACGGGGTCA
TTAGTTCATAGCCCATATATGGAGTTCCG
Features (pLannotate 1.2.2; 15 found; start..end, strand, type, name):
      1..304     +  enhancer       CMV enhancer: human cytomegalovirus immediate early enhancer
    305..508     +  promoter       CMV promoter: human cytomegalovirus (CMV) immediate early promoter
    553..1269    +  CDS            EGFP: EGFP is a basic (constitutively fluorescent) green fluorescent protein published in 1996, derived from Aequorea victoria. It is reported to be a rapidly-maturing weak dimer with moderate acid sensitivity.
   1270..3192    +  CDS            HSPA1A: HS71A_HUMAN - Also known as HSP72 From Homo sapiens (Human).
   3337..3421    +  CDS            large T antigen (fragment): large T antigen from SV40 (simian virus 40)
   3444..3565    +  polyA_signal   SV40 poly(A) signal: SV40 polyadenylation signal
   3599..4027    -  rep_origin     f1 ori (sequence partly withheld): f1 bacteriophage origin of replication; arrow indicates direction of (+) strand synthesis
   4054..4158    +  promoter       AmpR promoter: bla
   4160..4517    +  promoter       SV40 promoter: SV40 enhancer and early promoter
   4552..5346    +  CDS            NeoR/KanR: aminoglycoside phosphotransferase from Tn5; aph(3')-II (or nptII); confers resistance to neomycin, kanamycin, and G418 (Geneticin®)
   5367..5519    +  CDS            ble (fragment): BLE_KLEPN - Experimental evidence at protein level: Swiss-Prot protein existence level 1. Binding protein with a strong affinity to the bleomycin family of antibiotics. Binds to CL990; an antimitotic-antibiotic compound. From Klebsiella pneumoniae.
   5578..5625    +  polyA_signal   HSV TK poly(A) signal: herpes simplex virus thymidine kinase polyadenylation signal (Cole and Stacy, 1985)
   5716..5732    -  polyA_signal   bGH poly(A) signal (fragment): bovine growth hormone polyadenylation signal
   5954..6542    +  rep_origin     ori: high-copy-number ColE1/pMB1/pBR322/pUC origin of replication
   6657..6716    +  enhancer       CMV enhancer (fragment): human cytomegalovirus immediate early enhancer
