[The description below was written by a language model from this plasmid's Addgene catalogue record and pLannotate feature annotations shown in this document.]
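Description:
pEGFP hsp70 K71E is a mammalian expression plasmid built on the Clontech pEGFP-C3 backbone that produces human Hsp70 (HSPA1A) fused at its N terminus to EGFP. The fusion is driven by the human cytomegalovirus immediate early enhancer and promoter. The EGFP coding sequence runs directly into the HSPA1A open reading frame, and the transcript is terminated by the SV40 polyadenylation signal. The insert was placed between HindIII (destroyed during cloning) and BamHI (retained) sites. It carries the K71E substitution, which the record describes as rendering the chaperone ATPase-deficient. Repository sequencing also found an extra arginine (R469) and a G370A change relative to the reference sequence.

The plasmid replicates at high copy in E. coli from a ColE1/pUC-type origin and also carries an f1 origin, which allows single-stranded DNA production. One NeoR/KanR cassette (aminoglycoside phosphotransferase from Tn5) provides selection in both hosts. A bacterial promoter upstream gives kanamycin resistance in E. coli, while the SV40 enhancer/early promoter and the HSV TK polyadenylation signal give G418 resistance in transfected mammalian cells, allowing stable lines to be selected. The short large T antigen, ble and bGH poly(A) fragments in the annotation appear to be partial matches within backbone sequence rather than functional elements.

The associated publication concerns Hsp70 dynamics in living cells during heat shock and protein aggregation. The construct therefore suits live-cell fluorescence imaging of the ATPase-deficient mutant's localization and mobility, presumably in comparison with wild-type EGFP-Hsp70.
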