Addgene plasmid #15216: pEGFP hsp70 K71E
Depositing lab: Lois Greene. Publication: Hsp70 dynamics in vivo: effect of heat shock and protein aggregation. Zeng XC, Bhasin S, Wu X, Lee JG, Maffi S, Nichols CJ, Lee KJ, Taylor JP, Greene LE, Eisenberg E. J Cell Sci. 2004 Oct 1. 117(Pt 21):4991-5000. 10.1242/jcs.01373 PubMed 15367583.
Backbone
  Vector backbone: pEGFP-C3
  Backbone manufacturer: Clontech
  Backbone size w/o insert (bp): 4727
  Vector type: Mammalian Expression
  Selectable markers: Neomycin (select with G418)
Growth in bacteria
  Bacterial resistance: Kanamycin, 50 μg/mL
  Growth temperature: 37°C
  Growth strain: DH5alpha
  Copy number: High Copy
Gene/Insert
  Gene/Insert name: hsp70 K71E (alt name: hsp70)
  Species: H. sapiens (human)
  Mutation: K71E, ATPase-deficient mutant.
  GenBank ID: M11717
  Entrez Gene: HSPA1A (a.k.a. HEL-S-103, HSP70, HSP70-1, HSP70-1A, HSP70-2, HSP70.1, HSP70.2, HSP70I, HSP72, HSPA1)
  Tag / fusion protein: EGFP (N terminal on backbone)
  Cloning method: Restriction Enzyme; 5′ cloning site HindIII (destroyed during cloning); 3′ cloning site BamHI (not destroyed)
  Sequencing primers: 5′ EGFP-C primer; 3′ SV40pA-R
Terms and licenses: Academic/Nonprofit Terms; Industry Terms: Not Available to Industry
Depositor comments: Please note that Addgene's sequencing results indicate the presence of an extra Arginine, R469, and mutation G370A when compared to the reference sequence M11717.
How to cite: pEGFP hsp70 K71E was a gift from Lois Greene (Addgene plasmid # 15216 ; http://n2t.net/addgene:15216 ; RRID:Addgene_15216)
